>Addgene plasmid #238040 | ADEPT-pTarget-RFP | addgene full sequence | sequence record 476070 | Addgene NGS Result
TTGAGATCCTTTTTTTCTGCGCGTAATCTGCTGCTTGCAAACAAAAAAACCACCGCTACCAGCGGTGGTT
TGTTTGCCGGATCAAGAGCTACCAACTCTTTTTCCGAAGGTAACTGGCTTCAGCAGAGCGCAGATACCAA
ATACTGTCCTTCTAGTGTAGCCGTAGTTAGGCCACCACTTCAAGAACTCTGTAGCACCGCCTACATACCT
CGCTCTGCTAATCCTGTTACCAGTGGCTGCTGCCAGTGGCGATAAGTCGTGTCTTACCGGGTTGGACTCA
AGACGATAGTTACCGGATAAGGCGCAGCGGTCGGGCTGAACGGGGGGTTCGTGCACACAGCCCAGCTTGG
AGCGAACGACCTACACCGAACTGAGATACCTACAGCGTGAGCTATGAGAAAGCGCCACGCTTCCCGAAGG
GAGAAAGGCGGACAGGTATCCGGTAAGCGGCAGGGTCGGAACAGGAGAGCGCACGAGGGAGCTTCCAGGG
GGAAACGCCTGGTATCTTTATAGTCCTGTCGGGTTTCGCCACCTCTGACTTGAGCGTCGATTTTTGTGAT
GCTCGTCAGGGGGGCGGAGCCTGTGGAAAAACGCCAGCAACGCGGCCTTTTTACGGTTCCTGGCCTTTTG
CTGGCCTTTTGCTCACATGTTCTTTCCTGCGTTATCCCCTGATTCTGTGGATAACCGTATTACCGAGGTT
CACCTTAGCCATTAGAGATTACCTTTTTTGAACATAAAATAAAGTTAATTTCGAAACACTAAAATTCATA
ATGCAAACAGGGACGCACCGCTAGCAGCGCCCCTAGCGGTATCCTATAAAAAAACACACCGCGCCGCTAG
CAGCACCCCTAATATAAAATAATGTTTTTTATAAAAATAGTCAGTACCACCCCTACAAAACGGTGTCGGC
GCGTTGTTGTAGCCGCGCCGACACCGCTTTTTTAAATATCATAAAGAGAGTAAGAGAAACTAATTTTTCA
TAACACTCTATTTATAAAGAAAAATCAGCAAAAACTTGTTTTTGCATGGGGTGTGGTGCTTTTGGTGGTG
AGAACCACCAACCTGTTGAGCCTTTTTGTGGAGTGGGTTAAATTATTTACGAATAAAGTCACCAGAGGTG
GCCTTTGAGTGAGCTGATACCGCTCGCCGCAGCCGAACGACCGAGCGCAGCGAGTCAGTGAGCGAGGAAG
CCTGCAGTCTAGACTCGAGTAAGGATCCAGTTCACCGACAAACAACAGATAAAACGAAAGGCCCAGTCTT
TCGACTGAGCCTTTCGTTTTATTTGATGCCTGGCAGTTCCCTACTCTCGCATGGGGAGACCCCACACTAC
CATCGGCGCTACGGCGTTTCACTTCTGAGTTCGGCATGGGGTCAGGTGGGACCACCGCGCTACTGCCGCC
AGGCAAATTCTGTTTTATCAGACCGCTTCTGCGTTCTGATTTAATCTGTATCAGGCTGAAAATCTTCTCT
CATCCGCCAAAACAGCCAAGCTGGAGACCGTTTAAACTCAATGATGATGATGATGATGGTCGACGGCGCT
ATTCAGATCCTCTTCTGAGATGAGTTTTTGTTCGGGCCCAAGCTTCAAAAAAAGCACCGACTCGGTGCCA
CTTTTTCAAGTTGATAACGGACTAGCCTTATTTTAACTTGCTATTTCTAGCTCTAAAACCTGCCCTTCGC
TTGGGACATATGGAGAAACAGTAGAGAGTTGCGATAAAAAGCGTCAGGTAGGATCCGCTAATCTTATGGA
TAAAAATGCTATGGCATAGCAAAGTGTGACGCCGTGCAAATAATCAATGTGGACTTTTCTGCCGTGATTA
TAGACACTTTTGTTACGCGTTTTTGTCATGGCTTTGGTCCCGCTTTGTTACAGAATGCTTTTAATAAGCG
GGGTTACCGGTTGGGTTAGCGAGAAGAGCCAGTAAAAGACGCAGTGACGGCAATGTCTGATGCAATATGG
ACAATTGGTTTCTTGGTTTCTTAGACGTCAGGGACGTCGGAATTGCCAGCTGGGGCGCCCTCTGGTAAGG
TTGGGAAGCCCTGCAAAGTAAACTGGATGGCTTTCTTGCCGCCAAGGATCTGATGGCGCAGGGGATCAAG
ATCTGATCAAGAGACAGGATGAGGATCGTTTCGCATGATTGAACAAGATGGATTGCACGCAGGTTCTCCG
GCCGCTTGGGTGGAGAGGCTATTCGGCTATGACTGGGCACAACAGACAATCGGCTGCTCTGATGCCGCCG
TGTTCCGGCTGTCAGCGCAGGGGCGCCCGGTTCTTTTTGTCAAGACCGACCTGTCCGGTGCCCTGAATGA
ACTGCAGGACGAGGCAGCGCGGCTATCGTGGCTGGCCACGACGGGCGTTCCTTGCGCAGCTGTGCTCGAC
GTTGTCACTGAAGCGGGAAGGGACTGGCTGCTATTGGGCGAAGTGCCGGGGCAGGATCTCCTGTCATCTC
ACCTTGCTCCTGCCGAGAAAGTATCCATCATGGCTGATGCAATGCGGCGGCTGCATACGCTTGATCCGGC
TACCTGCCCATTCGACCACCAAGCGAAACATCGCATCGAGCGAGCACGTACTCGGATGGAAGCCGGTCTT
GTCGATCAGGATGATCTGGACGAAGAGCATCAGGGGCTCGCGCCAGCCGAACTGTTCGCCAGGCTCAAGG
CGCGCATGCCCGACGGCGAGGATCTCGTCGTGACCCATGGCGATGCCTGCTTGCCGAATATCATGGTGGA
AAATGGCCGCTTTTCTGGATTCATCGACTGTGGCCGGCTGGGTGTGGCGGACCGCTATCAGGACATAGCG
TTGGCTACCCGTGATATTGCTGAAGAGCTTGGCGGCGAATGGGCTGACCGCTTCCTCGTGCTTTACGGTA
TCGCCGCTCCCGATTCGCAGCGCATCGCCTTCTATCGCCTTCTTGACGAGTTCTTCTGAGCGGGACTCTG
GGGTTCGAGAGCTCGCTTGGACTCCTGTTGATAGATCCAGTAATGACCTCAGAACTCCATCTGGATTTGT
TCAGAACGCTCGGTTGCCGCCGGGCGTTTTTTATTGGTGAGAATCCAAGCACTAGTAACAACTTATATCG
TATGGGGCTGACTTCAGGTGCTACCGCTAGCAACACCAGAACAGCCCGTTTGCGGGCAGCAAAACCCGTA
CCCTAGGTATAAACGCAGAAAGGCCCACCCGAAGGTGAGCCAGTGTGACTCTAGTAGAGAGCGTTCACCG
ACAAACAACAGATAAAACGAAAGGCCCAGTCTTTCGACTGAGCCTTTCGTTTTATTTGATGCCTGGAGAT
CCTTACTCGAGTTTGGATCCTTAAGCACCGGTGGAGTGACGACCTTCAGCACGTTCGTACTGTTCAACGA
TGGTGTAGTCTTCGTTGTGGGAGGTGATGTCCAGTTTGATGTCGGTTTTGTAAGCACCCGGCAGCTGAAC
CGGTTTTTTAGCCATGTAGGTGGTTTTAACTTCAGCGTCGTAGTGACCACCGTCTTTCAGTTTCAGACGC
ATTTTGATTTCACCTTTCAGAGCACCGTCTTCCGGGTACATACGTTCGGTGGAAGCTTCCCAACCCATGG
TTTTTTTCTGCATAACCGGACCGTCGGACGGGAAGTTGGTACCACGCAGTTTAACTTTGTAGATGAACTC
ACCGTCTTGCAGGGAGGAGTCCTGGGTAACGGTAACAACACCACCGTCTTCGAAGTTCATAACACGTTCC
CATTTGAAACCTTCCGGGAAGGACAGTTTCAGGTAGTCCGGGATGTCAGCCGGGTGTTTAACGTAAGCTT
TGGAACCGTACTGGAACTGCGGGGACAGGATGTCCCAAGCGAACGGCAGCGGACCACCTTTGGTAACTTT
CAGTTTAGCGGTCTGGGTACCTTCGTACGGACGACCTTCACCTTCACCTTCGATTTCGAACTCGTGACCG
TTAACGGAACCTTCCATACGAACTTTGAAACGCATGAACTCTTTGATAACGTCTTCGCTACTCGCCATGG
TACCTTTCTCCTCTTTAATGAATTCGCTAGCACAATCCCTAGGACTGAGCTAGCTGTCAAGTCCGGAGGT
ATCCGGTGGAACCCAAAGGACGCCTTTGGTAACCGCAGGACACCGCAGGATACCTGAGGTCGCCCGTGGT
GGCCCATGGTCACCATAGGTCACGACCCCGTAGAAAAGATCAAAGGATCTTC
Features (pLannotate 1.2.2; 15 found; start..end, strand, type, name):
      1..589     +  rep_origin     ori: high-copy-number ColE1/pMB1/pBR322/pUC origin of replication
    784..1074    -  oriT           oriT: origin of transfer for the bacterial F plasmid (Frost et al., 1994)
   1124..1191    +  rep_origin     RSF ori (fragment): Plasmids containing the RSF 1030 origin of replication can be propagated in E. coli cells that contain additional plasmids with compatible origins.
   1239..1285    -  terminator     rrnB T1 terminator: transcription terminator T1 from the E. coli rrnB gene
   1287..1402    -  ncRNA          5S rRNA: Accession: RF00001 - 5S ribosomal RNA
   1511..1528    -  CDS            capTEV™ (fragment): composite tag for in vivo biotinylation, TEV protease cleavage, and 6xHis tagging
   1594..1669    -  misc_RNA       gRNA scaffold: guide RNA scaffold for the Streptococcus pyogenes CRISPR/Cas9 system
   1690..1855    -  promoter       araBAD promoter: araBAD; promoter of the L-arabinose operon of E. coli; the araC regulatory gene is transcribed in the opposite direction (Guzman et al., 1995)
   1975..2103    +  CDS            tnpA (fragment): TN5P_ECOLX - Also known as tnp. Experimental evidence at protein level: Swiss-Prot protein existence level 1. Mediates transposition of transposon Tn5 by a 'cut and paste' mechanism. First, the monomeric transposase binds the 19 bp inverted DNA repeats flanking the transposon. Then, dimerization of the DNA- bound transposase creates a synaptic DNA complex. After nicking of the first DNA strand, excision of the transposon proceeds through a series of intermediates. The transposase then mediates the insertion of the transposon at a new site by strand transfer. The activity of the wild- type tran
   2135..2926    +  CDS            neo: KKA2_KLEPN - Also known as kan, nptII. Experimental evidence at protein level: Swiss-Prot protein existence level 1. Resistance to kanamycin, neomycin, paromomycin, ribostamycin, butirosin and gentamicin B. From Klebsiella pneumoniae.
   2960..3054    +  terminator     lambda t0 terminator: transcription terminator from phage lambda
   3164..3191    -  terminator     T7Te terminator: phage T7 early transcription terminator
   3207..3278    -  terminator     rrnB T1 terminator: transcription terminator T1 from the E. coli rrnB gene
   3311..3988    -  CDS            mRFP1: monomeric derivative of DsRed (Campbell et al., 2002)
   4028..4050    -  promoter       J23119(SpeI) promoter (fragment): bacterial promoter (Registry of Standard Biological Parts BBa J23119) modified to end with an SpeI site
