[The description below was written by a language model from this plasmid's Addgene catalogue record and pLannotate feature annotations shown in this document.]
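Description:
ADEPT-pTarget-RFP is a 4,182 bp bacterial synthetic-biology plasmid built on the ADEPT-pTarget backbone and forming the "target" component of the ADEPT system. It replicates in E. coli from a high-copy ColE1/pUC-type origin and is selected with kanamycin through the neo (nptII) aminoglycoside phosphotransferase gene, which is followed by a lambda t0 terminator. A short Tn5 transposase fragment upstream of neo is probably a remnant of the transposon from which the resistance cassette was derived, and an annotated RSF ori fragment is too short to suggest a second functional origin. The plasmid also carries the F-plasmid origin of transfer (oriT), so it can be mobilised by conjugation into recipient cells when the transfer machinery is supplied in trans.

There are two payload cassettes. The first is the 678 bp mRFP1 coding sequence, a monomeric DsRed-derived red fluorescent reporter, terminated by rrnB T1 and T7Te terminators. The catalogue entry states that it is driven by the Lux (quorum-sensing-responsive) promoter. The automated annotation does not label a Lux promoter and instead flags only a small J23119-like fragment upstream of the gene. No luxR gene is annotated, so any regulator presumably comes from elsewhere. The second cassette places a single guide RNA with the Streptococcus pyogenes Cas9 scaffold under the arabinose-inducible araBAD promoter, ending in an rrnB-derived terminator region. No araC or Cas9 gene is annotated. According to the record, the guide targets a noncoding region of the plasmid itself. The associated study concerns population-level amplification of gene regulation by programmable gene transfer, but the record does not explain how this self-targeting operates.
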