Addgene plasmid #238040: ADEPT-pTarget-RFP
Purpose: Encodes mRFP1 under pLux promoter. Expresses a single guide RNA (under Ara promoter), which targets a noncoding region of the plasmid as part of the ADEPT system. Carries oriT and kan resistance.
Depositing lab: Lingchong You. Depositing organization: Duke University. Publication: Population-level amplification of gene regulation by programmable gene transfer. Son HI, Hamrick GS, Shende AR, Kim K, Yang K, Huang TJ, You L. Nat Chem Biol. 2025 Jan 8. doi: 10.1038/s41589-024-01817-9. PubMed 39779901.
Backbone
  Vector backbone: ADEPT-pTarget
  Backbone size w/o insert (bp): 3504
  Vector type: Synthetic Biology
Growth in bacteria
  Bacterial resistance: Kanamycin, 50 μg/mL
  Growth temperature: 37°C
  Growth strain: DH5alpha
  Copy number: High Copy
Gene/Insert
  Gene/Insert name: mRFP1
  gRNA/shRNA sequence: guuuuagagcuagaaauagcaaguuaaaauaaggcuaguccguuaucaacuugaaaaaguggcaccgagucggugc
  Species: Synthetic
  Insert size (bp): 678
  Promoter: Lux
  Cloning method: Gibson Cloning
Terms and licenses: Academic/Nonprofit Terms; Industry Terms: Not Available to Industry
How to cite: ADEPT-pTarget-RFP was a gift from Lingchong You (Addgene plasmid # 238040 ; http://n2t.net/addgene:238040 ; RRID:Addgene_238040)
